>Addgene plasmid #62160 | pMuLE ENTR SV40 iRFP L3-L2 | depositor full sequence | sequence record 101444 | Full Sequence
CTAGATACCCAGCTTTCTTGTACAAAGTTGGCATTATAAGAAAGCATTGCTTATCAATTTGTTGCAACGA
ACAGGTCACTATCAGTCAAAATAAAATCATTATTTGCCATCCAGCTGCAGGGCGGCCGCGATATCCCCTA
TAGTGAGTCGTATTACATGGTCATAGCTGTTTCCTGGCAGCTCTGGCCCGTGTCTCAAAATCTCTGATGT
TACATTGCACAAGATAAAAATATATCATCATGAACAATAAAACTGTCTGCTTACATAAACAGTAATACAA
GGGGTGTTATGAGCCATATTCAACGGGAAACGTCGAGGCCGCGATTAAATTCCAACATGGATGCTGATTT
ATATGGGTATAAATGGGCTCGCGATAATGTCGGGCAATCAGGTGCGACAATCTATCGCTTGTATGGGAAG
CCCGATGCGCCAGAGTTGTTTCTGAAACATGGCAAAGGTAGCGTTGCCAATGATGTTACAGATGAGATGG
TCAGACTAAACTGGCTGACGGAATTTATGCCTCTTCCGACCATCAAGCATTTTATCCGTACTCCTGATGA
TGCATGGTTACTCACCACTGCGATCCCCGGAAAAACAGCATTCCAGGTATTAGAAGAATATCCTGATTCA
GGTGAAAATATTGTTGATGCGCTGGCAGTGTTCCTGCGCCGGTTGCATTCGATTCCTGTTTGTAATTGTC
CTTTTAACAGCGATCGCGTATTTCGTCTCGCTCAGGCGCAATCACGAATGAATAACGGTTTGGTTGATGC
GAGTGATTTTGATGACGAGCGTAATGGCTGGCCTGTTGAACAAGTCTGGAAAGAAATGCATAAACTTTTG
CCATTCTCACCGGATTCAGTCGTCACTCATGGTGATTTCTCACTTGATAACCTTATTTTTGACGAGGGGA
AATTAATAGGTTGTATTGATGTTGGACGAGTCGGAATCGCAGACCGATACCAGGATCTTGCCATCCTATG
GAACTGCCTCGGTGAGTTTTCTCCTTCATTACAGAAACGGCTTTTTCAAAAATATGGTATTGATAATCCT
GATATGAATAAATTGCAGTTTCATTTGATGCTCGATGAGTTTTTCTAATCAGAATTGGTTAATTGGTTGT
AACACTGGCAGAGCATTACGCTGACTTGACGGGACGGCGCAAGCTCATGACCAAAATCCCTTAACGTGAG
TTACGCGTCGTTCCACTGAGCGTCAGACCCCGTAGAAAAGATCAAAGGATCTTCTTGAGATCCTTTTTTT
CTGCGCGTAATCTGCTGCTTGCAAACAAAAAAACCACCGCTACCAGCGGTGGTTTGTTTGCCGGATCAAG
AGCTACCAACTCTTTTTCCGAAGGTAACTGGCTTCAGCAGAGCGCAGATACCAAATACTGTTCTTCTAGT
GTAGCCGTAGTTAGGCCACCACTTCAAGAACTCTGTAGCACCGCCTACATACCTCGCTCTGCTAATCCTG
TTACCAGTGGCTGCTGCCAGTGGCGATAAGTCGTGTCTTACCGGGTTGGACTCAAGACGATAGTTACCGG
ATAAGGCGCAGCGGTCGGGCTGAACGGGGGGTTCGTGCACACAGCCCAGCTTGGAGCGAACGACCTACAC
CGAACTGAGATACCTACAGCGTGAGCTATGAGAAAGCGCCACGCTTCCCGAAGGGAGAAAGGCGGACAGG
TATCCGGTAAGCGGCAGGGTCGGAACAGGAGAGCGCACGAGGGAGCTTCCAGGGGGAAACGCCTGGTATC
TTTATAGTCCTGTCGGGTTTCGCCACCTCTGACTTGAGCGTCGATTTTTGTGATGCTCGTCAGGGGGGCG
GAGCCTATGGAAAAACGCCAGCAACGCGGCCTTTTTACGGTTCCTGGCCTTTTGCTGGCCTTTTGCTCAC
ATGTTCTTTCCTGCGTTATCCCCTGATTCTGTGGATAACCGTATTACCGCCTTTGAGTGAGCTGATACCG
CTCGCCGCAGCCGAACGACCGAGCGCAGCGAGTCAGTGAGCGAGGAAGCGGAAGAGCGCCCAATACGCAA
ACCGCCTCTCCCCGCGCGTTGGCCGATTCATTAATGCAGCTGGCACGACAGGTTTCCCGACTGGAAAGCG
GGCAGTGAGCGCAACGCAATTAATACGCGTACCGCTAGCCAGGAAGAGTTTGTAGAAACGCAAAAAGGCC
ATCCGTCAGGATGGCCTTCTGCTTAGTTTGATGCCTGGCAGTTTATGGCGGGCGTCCTGCCCGCCACCCT
CCGGGCCGTTGCTTCACAACGTTCAAATCCGCTCCCGGCGGATTTGTCCTACTCAGGAGAGCGTTCACCG
ACAAACAACAGATAAAACGAAAGGCCCAGTCTTCCGACTGAGCCTTTCGTTTTATTTGATGCCTGGCAGT
TCCCTACTCTCGCGTTAACGCTAGCATGGATGTTTTCCCAGTCACGACGTTGTAAAACGACGGCCAGTCT
TAAGCTCGGGCCCCAAATAATGATTTTATTTTGACTGATAGTGACCTGTTCGTTGCAACAAATTGATGAG
CAATGCTTTTTTATAATGCCAACTTTGTATAATAAAGTTGCTGTGGAATGTGTGTCAGTTAGGGTGTGGA
AAGTCCCCAGGCTCCCCAGCAGGCAGAAGTATGCAAAGCATGCATCTCAATTAGTCAGCAACCAGGTGTG
GAAAGTCCCCAGGCTCCCCAGCAGGCAGAAGTATGCAAAGCATGCATCTCAATTAGTCAGCAACCATAGT
CCCGCCCCTAACTCCGCCCATCCCGCCCCTAACTCCGCCCAGTTCCGCCCATTCTCCGCCCCATGGCTGA
CTAATTTTTTTTATTTATGCAGAGGCCGAGGCCGCCTCGGCCTCTGAGCTATTCCAGAAGTAGTGAGGAG
GCTTTTTTGGAGGCCTAGGCTTTTGCAAAAAGCTTGGTACCGAGCTCGGATCTGCCGCCACCATGGCGGA
AGGATCCGTCGCCAGGCAGCCTGACCTCTTGACCTGCGACGATGAGCCGATCCATATCCCCGGTGCCATC
CAACCGCATGGACTGCTGCTCGCCCTCGCCGCCGACATGACGATCGTTGCCGGCAGCGACAACCTTCCCG
AACTCACCGGACTGGCGATCGGCGCCCTGATCGGCCGCTCTGCGGCCGATGTCTTCGACTCGGAGACGCA
CAACCGTCTGACGATCGCCTTGGCCGAGCCCGGGGCGGCCGTCGGAGCACCGATCACTGTCGGCTTCACG
ATGCGAAAGGACGCAGGCTTCATCGGCTCCTGGCATCGCCATGATCAGCTCATCTTCCTCGAGCTCGAGC
CTCCCCAGCGGGACGTCGCCGAGCCGCAGGCGTTCTTCCGCCGCACCAACAGCGCCATCCGCCGCCTGCA
GGCCGCCGAAACCTTGGAAAGCGCCTGCGCCGCCGCGGCGCAAGAGGTGCGGAAGATTACCGGCTTCGAT
CGGGTGATGATCTATCGCTTCGCCTCCGACTTCAGCGGCGAAGTGATCGCAGAGGATCGGTGCGCCGAGG
TCGAGTCAAAACTAGGCCTGCACTATCCTGCCTCAACCGTGCCGGCGCAGGCCCGTCGGCTCTATACCAT
CAACCCGGTACGGATCATTCCCGATATCAATTATCGGCCGGTGCCGGTCACCCCAGACCTCAATCCGGTC
ACCGGGCGGCCGATTGATCTTAGCTTCGCCATCCTGCGCAGCGTCTCGCCCGTCCATCTGGAATTCATGC
GCAACATAGGCATGCACGGCACGATGTCGATCTCGATTTTGCGCGGCGAGCGACTGTGGGGATTGATCGT
TTGCCATCACCGAACGCCGTACTACGTCGATCTCGATGGCCGCCAAGCCTGCGAGCTAGTCGCCCAGGTT
CTGGCCTGGCAGATCGGCGTGATGGAAGAGTGAGTCGACGCGGCCGCTCGAGCCTAAGCTT
Features (pLannotate 1.2.2; 11 found; start..end, strand, type, name):
      7..106     -  protein_bind   attL2: mutant version of attL; recombination site for the Gateway® LR reaction LR Clonase™
    137..155     -  promoter       T7 promoter: promoter for bacteriophage T7 RNA polymerase
    289..1098    +  CDS            KanR: aminoglycoside phosphotransferase; aph(3')-Ia; confers resistance to kanamycin in bacteria or G418 (Geneticin®) in eukaryotes
   1245..1833    +  rep_origin     ori: high-copy-number ColE1/pMB1/pBR322/pUC origin of replication
   2016..2108    +  CDS            lacI (fragment): lac repressor; lacI; The lac repressor binds to the lac operator to inhibit transcription in E. coli. This inhibition can be relieved by adding lactose or isopropyl-β-D-thiogalactopyranoside (IPTG).
   2163..2190    -  terminator     rrnB T2 terminator: transcription terminator T2 from the E. coli rrnB gene
   2322..2365    +  terminator     rrnB T1 terminator: Escherichia coli rrnB; transcription terminator T1 from the E. coli rrnB gene
   2412..2448    -  CDS            lacZα (fragment): LacZα fragment of β-galactosidase; lacZ fragment
   2465..2560    +  protein_bind   attL3: mutant version of attL; recombination site for the Gateway® LR reaction LR Clonase™
   2570..2899    +  promoter       SV40 promoter: SV40 enhancer and early promoter
   2933..3880    +  CDS            iRFP713: iRFP713 is a basic (constitutively fluorescent) near ir fluorescent protein published in 2011, derived from Rhodopseudomonas palustris. It has low acid sensitivity. It requires the cofactor biliverdin for fluorescence.
