[The description below was written by a language model from this plasmid's Addgene catalogue record and pLannotate feature annotations shown in this document.]
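Description:
pMuLE ENTR SV40 iRFP L3-L2 is a small (about 3.9 kb) Gateway entry plasmid from the MuLE (Multiple Lentiviral Expression) toolkit, a modular system for assembling several expression units into a single lentiviral vector. The record does not name a parental backbone, but the annotated features match a typical pENTR-style entry vector. These include a high-copy ColE1/pUC-type origin, a kanamycin resistance gene (aph(3')-Ia) for selection in E. coli, and rrnB T1 and T2 terminators upstream of the cassette that shield it from read-through transcription in bacteria. There are also a T7 promoter and short lacI and lacZα remnants that appear to be cloning leftovers with no stated function. The plasmid itself carries no lentiviral elements, which would be supplied by the destination vector.

The payload sits between attL3 and attL2 recombination sites and consists of the SV40 enhancer/early promoter driving iRFP713. This is a constitutively fluorescent near-infrared protein engineered from a Rhodopseudomonas palustris bacteriophytochrome, and it needs biliverdin as a chromophore. No polyadenylation signal is annotated within the module. The L3-L2 flanks define the module's position in a MultiSite Gateway LR reaction: attL3 joins to the preceding entry fragment and attL2 recombines with the destination vector, so this cassette takes the terminal slot of a multi-fragment assembly. The construct therefore serves as a ready-made reporter module that can be combined with other MuLE entry clones. This adds a near-infrared marker to a multi-element lentiviral vector for identifying or tracking transduced mammalian cells.
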