Addgene plasmid #62160: pMuLE ENTR SV40 iRFP L3-L2
Purpose: MuLE (Multiple Lentiviral Expression) Entry vector containing a SV40 promoter and iRFP module. Compatible with MultiSite Gateway cloning
Depositing lab: Ian Frew. Depositing organization: University of Zurich. Publication: A versatile modular vector system for rapid combinatorial mammalian genetics. Albers J, Danzer C, Rechsteiner M, Lehmann H, Brandt LP, Hejhal T, Catalano A, Busenhart P, Goncalves AF, Brandt S, Bode PK, Bode-Lesniewska B, Wild PJ, Frew IJ. J Clin Invest. 2015 Mar 9. pii: 79743. doi: 10.1172/JCI79743. PubMed 25751063.
Backbone
  Vector backbone: N/A
  Vector type: Mammalian Expression ; MuLE Gateway Entry Vector
Growth in bacteria
  Bacterial resistance: Kanamycin, 50 μg/mL
  Growth temperature: 37°C
  Growth strain: DH5alpha
  Copy number: High Copy
Gene/Insert
  Gene/Insert name: iRFP
  Species: Synthetic
  Promoter: SV40
  Cloning method: Gateway Cloning
  Sequencing primers: 5′ M13-fwd; 3′ M13-rev
Terms and licenses: Academic/Nonprofit Terms; Industry Terms: Not Available to Industry
How to cite: pMuLE ENTR SV40 iRFP L3-L2 was a gift from Ian Frew (Addgene plasmid # 62160 ; http://n2t.net/addgene:62160 ; RRID:Addgene_62160)
