>Addgene plasmid #62160 | pMuLE ENTR SV40 iRFP L3-L2 | addgene partial sequence | sequence record 103424 | M13-Rev 5'-CAGGAAACAGCTATGACC-3'
TAATGATTTTATTTTGACTGATAGTGACCTGTTCGTTGCAACAAATTGATAAGCAATGCTTTCTTATAAT
GCCAACTTTGTACAAGAAAGCTGGGTATCTAGAAGCTTAGGCTCGAGCGGCCGCGTCGACTCACTCTTCC
ATCACGCCGATCTGCCAGGCCAGAACCTGGGCGACTAGCTCGCAGGCTTGGCGGCCATCGAGATCGACGT
AGTACGGCGTTCGGTGATGGCAAACGATCAATCCCCACAGTCGCTCGCCGCGCAAAATCGAGATCGACAT
CGTGCCGTGCATGCCTATGTTGCGCATGAATTCCAGATGGACGGGCGAGACGCTGCGCAGGATGGCGAAG
CTAAGATCAATCGGCCGCCCGGTGACCGGATTGAGGTCTGGGGTGACCGGCACCGGCCGATAATTGATAT
CGGGAATGATCCGTACCGGGTTGATGGTATAGAGCCGACGGGCCTGCGCCGGCACGGTTGAGGCAGGATA
GTGCAGGCCTAGTTTTGACTCGACCTCGGCGCACCGATCCTCTGCGATCACTTCGCCGCTGAAGTCGGAG
GCGAAGCGATAGATCATCACCCGATCGAAGCCGGTAATCTTCCGCACCTCTTGCGCCGCGGCGGCGCAGG
CGCTTTCCAAGGTTTCGGCGGCCTGCAGGCGGCGGATGGCGCTGTTGGTGCGGCGGAAGAACGCCTGCGG
CTCGGCGACGTCCCGCT
