>Addgene plasmid #62160 | pMuLE ENTR SV40 iRFP L3-L2 | addgene partial sequence | sequence record 103428 | M13-F20 5'-TGTAAAACGACGGCCAGT-3'
GACTGATAGTGACCTGTTCGTTGCAACAAATTGATGAGCAATGCTTTTTTATAATGCCAACTTTGTATAA
TAAAGTTGCTGTGGAATGTGTGTCAGTTAGGGTGTGGAAAGTCCCCAGGCTCCCCAGCAGGCAGAAGTAT
GCAAAGCATGCATCTCAATTAGTCAGCAACCAGGTGTGGAAAGTCCCCAGGCTCCCCAGCAGGCAGAAGT
ATGCAAAGCATGCATCTCAATTAGTCAGCAACCATAGTCCCGCCCCTAACTCCGCCCATCCCGCCCCTAA
CTCCGCCCAGTTCCGCCCATTCTCCGCCCCATGGCTGACTAATTTTTTTTATTTATGCAGAGGCCGAGGC
CGCCTCGGCCTCTGAGCTATTCCAGAAGTAGTGAGGAGGCTTTTTTGGAGGCCTAGGCTTTTGCAAAAAG
CTTGGTACCGAGCTCGGATCTGCCGCCACCATGGCGGAAGGATCCGTCGCCAGGCAGCCTGACCTCTTGA
CCTGCGACGATGAGCCGATCCATATCCCCGGTGCCATCCAACCGCATGGACTGCTGCTCGCCCTCGCCGC
CGACATGACGATCGTTGCCGGCAGCGACAACCTTCCCGAACTCACCGGACTGGCGATCGGCGCCCTGATC
GGCCGCTCTGCGGCCGATGTCTTCGACTCGGAGACGCACAACCGTCTGACGATCGCCTTGGCCGAGCCCG
GGGCGGCCGTCGGAGCACCGATCACTGTCGGCTTCACGATGCGAAAGGACGCAGGCTTCATCGGCTCCTG
GCATCGCCATGATCAGCTCATCTTCCTCGAGCTCGAGCCT
